Addgene plasmid #108421: pAAV-CAG-Archon2-KGC-EGFP-ER2
Purpose: AAV production plasmid encoding for Archon2 fluorescent voltage reporter
Depositing lab: Edward Boyden. Depositing organization: Massachusetts Institute of Technology. Publication: A robotic multidimensional directed evolution approach applied to fluorescent voltage reporters. Piatkevich KD, Jung EE, Straub C, Linghu C, Park D, Suk HJ, Hochbaum DR, Goodwin D, Pnevmatikakis E, Pak N, Kawashima T, Yang CT, Rhoades JL, Shemesh O, Asano S, Yoon YG, Freifeld L, Saulnier JL, Riegler C, Engert F, Hughes T, Drobizhev M, Szabo B, Ahrens MB, Flavell SW, Sabatini BL, Boyden ES. Nat Chem Biol. 2018 Feb 26. pii: 10.1038/s41589-018-0004-9. doi: 10.1038/s41589-018-0004-9. PubMed 29483642.
Backbone
  Vector backbone: pAAV-CAG
  Total vector size (bp): 6337
  Vector type: Mammalian Expression, AAV
Growth in bacteria
  Bacterial resistance: Ampicillin, 100 μg/mL
  Growth temperature: 30°C
  Growth strain: NEB Stable
  Copy number: High Copy
Gene/Insert
  Gene/Insert name: Archon2-KGC-EGFP-ER2
  Species: Synthetic
  Insert size (bp): 1581
  GenBank ID: MG250281.1
  Promoter: CAG
  Cloning method: Ligation Independent Cloning
  Sequencing primers: 5′ CAG-Fw; 3′ WPRE-Rv
Terms and licenses: Academic/Nonprofit Terms; Industry Terms: Not Available to Industry
How to cite: pAAV-CAG-Archon2-KGC-EGFP-ER2 was a gift from Edward Boyden (Addgene plasmid # 108421 ; http://n2t.net/addgene:108421 ; RRID:Addgene_108421)
