[The description below was written by a language model from this plasmid's Addgene catalogue record and pLannotate feature annotations shown in this document.]
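Description:
pAAV-CAG-Archon2-KGC-EGFP-ER2 is an AAV transfer (production) plasmid of about 6.3 kb, built on the pAAV-CAG backbone and intended for packaging recombinant adeno-associated virus or for direct expression in mammalian cells. It is maintained in E. coli through a high-copy ColE1/pUC-type origin and selected with ampicillin via the β-lactamase gene. An f1 phage origin is also present, along with small lacZα and lacI remnants from the parental cloning vector. The record specifies a recombination-deficient host strain, which is typical for plasmids carrying the repeat-rich AAV2 inverted terminal repeats. The two ITRs flank the expression cassette and define the segment that is replicated and packaged into viral particles when Rep/Cap and helper functions are supplied in trans.

Between the ITRs, the CAG promoter (CMV enhancer, chicken β-actin promoter and chimeric β-actin/β-globin intron sequences) drives strong, broad expression of a synthetic 1,581 bp fusion. Its first part is Archon2, annotated by homology to archaerhodopsin-3 of Halorubrum sodomense, the light-driven proton pump from which this fluorescent voltage reporter was engineered. This is followed by the KGC segment, a short fragment of the Kir2.1 (KCNJ2) potassium channel, and then by EGFP. The ER2 element named in the construct is not separately annotated in the feature tables. In constructs of this kind, both Kir2.1-derived motifs are generally used to promote ER export and plasma membrane localisation, while EGFP marks expressing cells. A WPRE enhances transcript expression, and an SV40 polyadenylation signal follows it. The sequenced and depositor records differ by 13 nt in length but share identical annotation. The construct is used to express Archon2 for optical recording of membrane voltage.
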