Features (pLannotate 1.2.2; 20 found; start..end, strand, type, name):
     32..164     -  repeat_region  AAV2 ITR (fragment): inverted terminal repeat of adeno-associated virus serotype 2 inverted
    237..485     +  enhancer       CMV enhancer (fragment): human cytomegalovirus immediate early enhancer
    487..764     +  promoter       chicken β-actin promoter: No description available
    765..901     +  intron         hybrid intron (fragment): hybrid between chicken β-actin (CBA) and minute virus of mice (MMV) introns (Gray et al., 2011)
    990..1120    +  intron         chimeric intron (fragment): chimera between introns from chicken β-actin and rabbit β-globin
   1118..1180    +  CDS            HBB (fragment): HBB_LEPEU - Experimental evidence at protein level: Swiss-Prot protein existence level 1. Involved in oxygen transport from the lung to the various peripheral tissues. From Lepus europaeus (European hare).
   1195..1959    +  CDS            aop3: BACR3_HALSD - Experimental evidence at protein level: Swiss-Prot protein existence level 1. Light-driven proton pump. From Halorubrum sodomense.
   1993..2052    +  CDS            KCNJ2 (fragment): KCNJ2_HUMAN - Also known as IRK1. Experimental evidence at protein level: Swiss-Prot protein existence level 1. Probably participates in establishing action potential waveform and excitability of neuronal and muscle tissues. Inward rectifier potassium channels are characterized by a greater tendency to allow potassium to flow into the cell rather than out of it. Their voltage dependence is regulated by the concentration of extracellular potassium; as external potassium is raised, the voltage range of the channel opening shifts to more positive voltages. The inward rectification is mainly due t
   2051..2767    +  CDS            EGFP: the original enhanced GFP (Yang et al., 1996) mammalian codon-optimized
   2791..2815    +  misc_feature   MCS (fragment): pBluescript multiple cloning site
   2815..3403    +  misc_feature   WPRE: woodchuck hepatitis virus posttranscriptional regulatory element
   3446..3567    -  polyA_signal   SV40 poly(A) signal: SV40 polyadenylation signal
   3590..3658    -  CDS            large T antigen (fragment): large T antigen from SV40 (simian virus 40)
   3729..3862    +  repeat_region  AAV2 ITR: inverted terminal repeat of adeno-associated virus serotype 2 inverted
   3856..3912    -  CDS            lacI (fragment): lac repressor; lacI; The lac repressor binds to the lac operator to inhibit transcription in E. coli. This inhibition can be relieved by adding lactose or isopropyl-β-D-thiogalactopyranoside (IPTG).
   4095..4683    -  rep_origin     ori: high-copy-number ColE1/pMB1/pBR322/pUC origin of replication
   4854..5714    -  CDS            AmpR: β-lactamase; bla; confers resistance to ampicillin, carbenicillin, and related antibiotics
   5715..5819    -  promoter       AmpR promoter: bla
   5872..6300    -  rep_origin     f1 ori (sequence partly withheld): f1 bacteriophage origin of replication; arrow indicates direction of (+) strand synthesis
   6305..37      -  CDS            lacZα (fragment) (across the origin): LacZα fragment of β-galactosidase; lacZ fragment
>Addgene plasmid #108421 | pAAV-CAG-Archon2-KGC-EGFP-ER2 | depositor full sequence | sequence record 204557 | pAAV-CAG-Archon2-KGC-EGFP-ER2 sequence 6337 bps
GCGATCGGTGCGGGCCTCTTCGCTATTACGCCAGCTGCGCGCTCGCTCGCTCACTGAGGCCGCCCGGGCA
AAGCCCGGGCGTCGGGCGACCTTTGGTCGCCCGGCCTCAGTGAGCGAGCGAGCGCGCAGAGAGGGAGTGG
CCAACTCCATCACTAGGGGTTCCTTGTAGTTAATGATTAACCCGCCATGCTACTTATCTACGTAGCCATG
CTCTAGGAAGATCGTAGGTTAATTAACCATTGACGTCAATAATGACGTATGTTCCCATAGTAACGCCAAT
AGGGACTTTCCATTGACGTCAATGGGTGGAGTATTTACGGTAAACTGCCCACTTGGCAGTACATCAAGTG
TATCATATGCCAAGTACGCCCCCTATTGACGTCAATGACGGTAAATGGCCCGCCTGGCATTATGCCCAGT
ACATGACCTTATGGGACTTTCCTACTTGGCAGTACATCTACGTATTAGTCATCGCTATTACCATGGTCGA
GGTGAGCCCCACGTTCTGCTTCACTCTCCCCATCTCCCCCCCCTCCCCACCCCCAATTTTGTATTTATTT
ATTTTTTAATTATTTTGTGCAGCGATGGGGGCGGGGGGGGGGGGGGGGCGCGCGCCAGGCGGGGCGGGGC
GGGGCGAGGGGCGGGGCGGGGCGAGGCGGAGAGGTGCGGCGGCAGCCAATCAGAGCGGCGCGCTCCGAAA
GTTTCCTTTTATGGCGAGGCGGCGGCGGCGGCGGCCCTATAAAAAGCGAAGCGCGCGGCGGGCGGGAGTC
GCTGCGACGCTGCCTTCGCCCCGTGCCCCGCTCCGCCGCCGCCTCGCGCCGCCCGCCCCGGCTCTGACTG
ACCGCGTTACTCCCACAGGTGAGCGGGCGGGACGGCCCTTCTCCTCCGGGCTGTAATTAGCGCTTGGTTT
AATGACGGCTTGTTTCTTTTCTGTGGCTGCGTGAAAGCCTTGAGGGGCTCCGGGAGGGCCCTTTGTGCGG
GGGGAGCGGCTCGGGGCTGTCCGCGGGGGGACGGCTGCCTTCGGGGGGGACGGGGCAGGGCGGGGTTCGG
CTTCTGGCGTGTGACCGGCGGCTCTAGAGCCTCTGCTAACCATGTTCATGCCTTCTTCTTTTTCCTACAG
CTCCTGGGCAACGTGCTGGTTATTGTGCTGTCTCATCATTTTGGCAAAGAATTGGATCCGCCACCATGGT
TTCTATCGCACTGCAGGCTGGTTATGACCTCCTCGGAGATGGTAGACCTGAAACCCTGTGGCTCGGAATT
GGTACACTGCTGATGCTGATCGGAACCTTCTACTTCCTGGTTAGAGGGTGGGGAGTGACTGACAAGGATG
CACGGGAGTACTACGCAGTGCCCATCCTGGTCAGCGGTATTGCCAGTGCAGCTTATCTGTCAATGTTCTT
TGGTATCGGCCTCACAGAGGTGCCAGTCGGTGGAGAGATGCTGGACATCTACTACGCAAGATACGCACAC
TGGCTGTTCAGCACACCACTGCTGCTGCTGGACCTGGCACTCCTGGCCAAAGTTGATAGAGTGATCATCG
GCACTCTCGTTGGCGTCGATGCTCTGATGATTGTCACAGGCCTGATAGGAGCACTGTCACATACTGCCAT
TGCCAGATACTCTTGGTGGCTGTTCTCAACTATCTGTATGATCGTCGTTCTGTATGTCCTGGCCACTTCT
CTGCGGTCAGCCGCTAAGGAGAGAGGCCCAGAGGTTGCCTCAACCTTCAACATCCTCACCGCACTGGTTC
TGGTCCTGTGGACTGCTTACCCTATCATCTGGATTATCGGCACCGAGGGTGCCGGAGTTGTGGGCCTGGG
AATCGAAACTCTGCTGTTCATGGTGCTGGACGTCACCTGCAAGGTGGGCTTCGGGTTTATCCTGCTCAGG
TCAAGAGCCATTCTGGGAGATACAGAAGCACCTGAACCTTCAGCTGGAGCTGATACCGGTGCCGCCGACC
GCCCGGTAGTAGCAGTGAGCAAGGCGGCCGCCAAGAGCAGGATCACCAGCGAGGGCGAGTACATCCCCCT
GGACCAGATCGACATCAACGTGGTGAGCAAGGGCGAGGAGCTGTTCACCGGGGTGGTGCCCATCCTGGTC
GAGCTGGACGGCGACGTAAACGGCCACAAGTTCAGCGTGTCCGGCGAGGGCGAGGGCGATGCCACCTACG
GCAAGCTGACCCTGAAGTTCATTTGCACCACCGGCAAGCTGCCCGTGCCCTGGCCCACCCTCGTGACCAC
CCTGACCTACGGCGTGCAGTGCTTCAGCCGCTACCCCGACCACATGAAGCAGCACGACTTCTTCAAGTCC
GCCATGCCCGAAGGCTACGTCCAGGAGCGCACCATCTTCTTCAAGGACGACGGCAACTACAAGACCCGCG
CCGAGGTGAAGTTCGAGGGCGACACCCTGGTGAACCGCATCGAGCTGAAGGGCATCGACTTCAAGGAGGA
CGGCAACATCCTGGGGCACAAGCTGGAGTACAACTACAACAGCCACAACGTCTATATCATGGCCGACAAG
CAGAAGAACGGCATCAAGGTGAACTTCAAGATCCGCCACAACATCGAGGACGGCAGCGTGCAGCTCGCCG
ACCACTACCAGCAGAACACCCCCATCGGCGACGGCCCCGTGCTGCTGCCCGACAACCACTACCTGAGCAC
CCAGTCCGCCCTGAGCAAAGACCCCAACGAGAAGCGCGATCACATGGTCCTGCTGGAGTTCGTGACCGCC
GCCGGGATCACTCTCGGCATGGACGAGCTGTACAAGTTCTGCTACGAGAACGAGGTGTAAGAATTCGATA
TCAAGCTTATCGATAATCAACCTCTGGATTACAAAATTTGTGAAAGATTGACTGGTATTCTTAACTATGT
TGCTCCTTTTACGCTATGTGGATACGCTGCTTTAATGCCTTTGTATCATGCTATTGCTTCCCGTATGGCT
TTCATTTTCTCCTCCTTGTATAAATCCTGGTTGCTGTCTCTTTATGAGGAGTTGTGGCCCGTTGTCAGGC
AACGTGGCGTGGTGTGCACTGTGTTTGCTGACGCAACCCCCACTGGTTGGGGCATTGCCACCACCTGTCA
GCTCCTTTCCGGGACTTTCGCTTTCCCCCTCCCTATTGCCACGGCGGAACTCATCGCCGCCTGCCTTGCC
CGCTGCTGGACAGGGGCTCGGCTGTTGGGCACTGACAATTCCGTGGTGTTGTCGGGGAAATCATCGTCCT
TTCCTTGGCTGCTCGCCTGTGTTGCCACCTGGATTCTGCGCGGGACGTCCTTCTGCTACGTCCCTTCGGC
CCTCAATCCAGCGGACCTTCCTTCCCGCGGCCTGCTGCCGGCTCTGCGGCCTCTTCCGCGTCTTCGCCTT
CGCCCTCAGACGAGTCGGATCTCCCTTTGGGCCGCCTCCCCGCATCGATACCGTCGACCCGGGCGGCCGC
TTCGAGCAGACATGATAAGATACATTGATGAGTTTGGACAAACCACAACTAGAATGCAGTGAAAAAAATG
CTTTATTTGTGAAATTTGTGATGCTATTGCTTTATTTGTAACCATTATAAGCTGCAATAAACAAGTTAAC
AACAACAATTGCATTCATTTTATGTTTCAGGTTCAGGGGGAGATGTGGGAGGTTTTTTAAAGCAAGTAAA
ACCTCTACAAATGTGGTAAAATCGATAAGGATCTTCCTAGAGCATGGCTACGTAGATAAGTAGCATGGCG
GGTTAATCATTAACTACAAGGAACCCCTAGTGATGGAGTTGGCCACTCCCTCTCTGCGCGCTCGCTCGCT
CACTGAGGCCGGGCGACCAAAGGTCGCCCGACGCCCGGGCTTTGCCCGGGCGGCCTCAGTGAGCGAGCGA
GCGCGCAGCTGCATTAATGAATCGGCCAACGCGCGGGGAGAGGCGGTTTGCGTATTGGGCGCTCTTCCGC
TTCCTCGCTCACTGACTCGCTGCGCTCGGTCGTTCGGCTGCGGCGAGCGGTATCAGCTCACTCAAAGGCG
GTAATACGGTTATCCACAGAATCAGGGGATAACGCAGGAAAGAACATGTGAGCAAAAGGCCAGCAAAAGG
CCAGGAACCGTAAAAAGGCCGCGTTGCTGGCGTTTTTCCATAGGCTCCGCCCCCCTGACGAGCATCACAA
AAATCGACGCTCAAGTCAGAGGTGGCGAAACCCGACAGGACTATAAAGATACCAGGCGTTTCCCCCTGGA
AGCTCCCTCGTGCGCTCTCCTGTTCCGACCCTGCCGCTTACCGGATACCTGTCCGCCTTTCTCCCTTCGG
GAAGCGTGGCGCTTTCTCATAGCTCACGCTGTAGGTATCTCAGTTCGGTGTAGGTCGTTCGCTCCAAGCT
GGGCTGTGTGCACGAACCCCCCGTTCAGCCCGACCGCTGCGCCTTATCCGGTAACTATCGTCTTGAGTCC
AACCCGGTAAGACACGACTTATCGCCACTGGCAGCAGCCACTGGTAACAGGATTAGCAGAGCGAGGTATG
TAGGCGGTGCTACAGAGTTCTTGAAGTGGTGGCCTAACTACGGCTACACTAGAAGAACAGTATTTGGTAT
CTGCGCTCTGCTGAAGCCAGTTACCTTCGGAAAAAGAGTTGGTAGCTCTTGATCCGGCAAACAAACCACC
GCTGGTAGCGGTGGTTTTTTTGTTTGCAAGCAGCAGATTACGCGCAGAAAAAAAGGATCTCAAGAAGATC
CTTTGATCTTTTCTACGGGGTCTGACGCTCAGTGGAACGAAAACTCACGTTAAGGGATTTTGGTCATGAG
ATTATCAAAAAGGATCTTCACCTAGATCCTTTTAAATTAAAAATGAAGTTTTAAATCAATCTAAAGTATA
TATGAGTAAACTTGGTCTGACAGTTACCAATGCTTAATCAGTGAGGCACCTATCTCAGCGATCTGTCTAT
TTCGTTCATCCATAGTTGCCTGACTCCCCGTCGTGTAGATAACTACGATACGGGAGGGCTTACCATCTGG
CCCCAGTGCTGCAATGATACCGCGCGACCCACGCTCACCGGCTCCAGATTTATCAGCAATAAACCAGCCA
GCCGGAAGGGCCGAGCGCAGAAGTGGTCCTGCAACTTTATCCGCCTCCATCCAGTCTATTAATTGTTGCC
GGGAAGCTAGAGTAAGTAGTTCGCCAGTTAATAGTTTGCGCAACGTTGTTGCCATTGCTACAGGCATCGT
GGTGTCACGCTCGTCGTTTGGTATGGCTTCATTCAGCTCCGGTTCCCAACGATCAAGGCGAGTTACATGA
TCCCCCATGTTGTGCAAAAAAGCGGTTAGCTCCTTCGGTCCTCCGATCGTTGTCAGAAGTAAGTTGGCCG
CAGTGTTATCACTCATGGTTATGGCAGCACTGCATAATTCTCTTACTGTCATGCCATCCGTAAGATGCTT
TTCTGTGACTGGTGAGTACTCAACCAAGTCATTCTGAGAATAGTGTATGCGGCGACCGAGTTGCTCTTGC
CCGGCGTCAATACGGGATAATACCGCGCCACATAGCAGAACTTTAAAAGTGCTCATCATTGGAAAACGTT
CTTCGGGGCGAAAACTCTCAAGGATCTTACCGCTGTTGAGATCCAGTTCGATGTAACCCACTCGTGCACC
CAACTGATCTTCAGCATCTTTTACTTTCACCAGCGTTTCTGGGTGAGCAAAAACAGGAAGGCAAAATGCC
GCAAAAAAGGGAATAAGGGCGACACGGAAATGTTGAATACTCATACTCTTCCTTTTTCAATATTATTGAA
GCATTTATCAGGGTTATTGTCTCATGAGCGGATACATATTTGAATGTATTTAGAAAAATAAACAAATAGG
GGTTCCGCGCACATTTCCCCGAAAAGTGCCACCTAAATTGTAAGCGTTAATATTTTGTTAAAATTCGCGT
TAAATTTTTGTTAAATCAGCTCATTTTTTAACCAATAGGCCGAAATCGGCAAAATCCCTTATAAATCAAA
AGAATAGACCGAGATAGGGT
[37 nt withheld, positions 5971-6007]
AAAGAACGTGGACTCCAACGTCAAAGG
[49 nt withheld, positions 6035-6083]
T
[91 nt withheld, positions 6085-6175]
G
[124 nt withheld, positions 6177-6300]
CCCATTCGCCATTCAGGCTGCGCAACTGTTGGGAAGG
