Features (pLannotate 1.2.2; 20 found; start..end, strand, type, name):
     32..164     -  repeat_region  AAV2 ITR (fragment): inverted terminal repeat of adeno-associated virus serotype 2 inverted
    225..473     +  enhancer       CMV enhancer (fragment): human cytomegalovirus immediate early enhancer
    475..752     +  promoter       chicken β-actin promoter: No description available
    753..888     +  intron         hybrid intron (fragment): hybrid between chicken β-actin (CBA) and minute virus of mice (MMV) introns (Gray et al., 2011)
    977..1107    +  intron         chimeric intron (fragment): chimera between introns from chicken β-actin and rabbit β-globin
   1105..1167    +  CDS            HBB (fragment): HBB_LEPEU - Experimental evidence at protein level: Swiss-Prot protein existence level 1. Involved in oxygen transport from the lung to the various peripheral tissues. From Lepus europaeus (European hare).
   1182..1946    +  CDS            aop3: BACR3_HALSD - Experimental evidence at protein level: Swiss-Prot protein existence level 1. Light-driven proton pump. From Halorubrum sodomense.
   1980..2039    +  CDS            KCNJ2 (fragment): KCNJ2_HUMAN - Also known as IRK1. Experimental evidence at protein level: Swiss-Prot protein existence level 1. Probably participates in establishing action potential waveform and excitability of neuronal and muscle tissues. Inward rectifier potassium channels are characterized by a greater tendency to allow potassium to flow into the cell rather than out of it. Their voltage dependence is regulated by the concentration of extracellular potassium; as external potassium is raised, the voltage range of the channel opening shifts to more positive voltages. The inward rectification is mainly due t
   2038..2754    +  CDS            EGFP: the original enhanced GFP (Yang et al., 1996) mammalian codon-optimized
   2778..2802    +  misc_feature   MCS (fragment): pBluescript multiple cloning site
   2802..3390    +  misc_feature   WPRE: woodchuck hepatitis virus posttranscriptional regulatory element
   3433..3554    -  polyA_signal   SV40 poly(A) signal: SV40 polyadenylation signal
   3577..3645    -  CDS            large T antigen (fragment): large T antigen from SV40 (simian virus 40)
   3716..3849    +  repeat_region  AAV2 ITR: inverted terminal repeat of adeno-associated virus serotype 2 inverted
   3843..3899    -  CDS            lacI (fragment): lac repressor; lacI; The lac repressor binds to the lac operator to inhibit transcription in E. coli. This inhibition can be relieved by adding lactose or isopropyl-β-D-thiogalactopyranoside (IPTG).
   4082..4670    -  rep_origin     ori: high-copy-number ColE1/pMB1/pBR322/pUC origin of replication
   4841..5701    -  CDS            AmpR: β-lactamase; bla; confers resistance to ampicillin, carbenicillin, and related antibiotics
   5702..5806    -  promoter       AmpR promoter: bla
   5859..6287    -  rep_origin     f1 ori (sequence partly withheld): f1 bacteriophage origin of replication; arrow indicates direction of (+) strand synthesis
   6292..37      -  CDS            lacZα (fragment) (across the origin): LacZα fragment of β-galactosidase; lacZ fragment
>Addgene plasmid #108421 | pAAV-CAG-Archon2-KGC-EGFP-ER2 | addgene full sequence | sequence record 262617 | Addgene NGS Result
GCGATCGGTGCGGGCCTCTTCGCTATTACGCCAGCTGCGCGCTCGCTCGCTCACTGAGGCCGCCCGGGCA
AAGCCCGGGCGTCGGGCGACCTTTGGTCGCCCGGCCTCAGTGAGCGAGCGAGCGCGCAGAGAGGGAGTGG
CCAACTCCATCACTAGGGGTTCCTTGTAGTTAATGATTAACCCGCCATGCTACTTATCTACGTAGCCATG
CTCTAGGAAGAGTACCATTGACGTCAATAATGACGTATGTTCCCATAGTAACGCCAATAGGGACTTTCCA
TTGACGTCAATGGGTGGAGTATTTACGGTAAACTGCCCACTTGGCAGTACATCAAGTGTATCATATGCCA
AGTACGCCCCCTATTGACGTCAATGACGGTAAATGGCCCGCCTGGCATTATGCCCAGTACATGACCTTAT
GGGACTTTCCTACTTGGCAGTACATCTACGTATTAGTCATCGCTATTACCATGGTCGAGGTGAGCCCCAC
GTTCTGCTTCACTCTCCCCATCTCCCCCCCCTCCCCACCCCCAATTTTGTATTTATTTATTTTTTAATTA
TTTTGTGCAGCGATGGGGGCGGGGGGGGGGGGGGGGCGCGCGCCRGGGGGGGGGGGGGGGGGSGGGGGGS
GGGGSGGGGSGRGGCGGAGAGGTGCGGCGGCAGCCAATCAGAGCGGCGCGCTCCGAAAGTTTCCTTTTAT
GGCGAGGCGGCGGCGGCGGCGGCCCTATAAAAAGCGAAGCGCGCGGCGGGCGGGAGTCGCTGCGCGCTGC
CTTCGCCCCGTGCCCCGCTCCGCCGCCGCCTCGCGCCGCCCGCCCCGGCTCTGACTGACCGCGTTACTCC
CACAGGTGAGCGGGCGGGACGGCCCTTCTCCTCCGGGCTGTAATTAGCGCTTGGTTTAATGACGGCTTGT
TTCTTTTCTGTGGCTGCGTGAAAGCCTTGAGGGGCTCCGGGAGGGCCCTTTGTGCGGGGGGAGCGGCTCG
GGGCTGTCCGCGGGGGGACGGCTGCCTTCGGGGGGGACGGGGCAGGGCGGGGTTCGGCTTCTGGCGTGTG
ACCGGCGGCTCTAGAGCCTCTGCTAACCATGTTCATGCCTTCTTCTTTTTCCTACAGCTCCTGGGCAACG
TGCTGGTTATTGTGCTGTCTCATCATTTTGGCAAAGAATTGGATCCGCCACCATGGTTTCTATCGCACTG
CAGGCTGGTTATGACCTCCTCGGAGATGGTAGACCTGAAACCCTGTGGCTCGGAATTGGTACACTGCTGA
TGCTGATCGGAACCTTCTACTTCCTGGTTAGAGGGTGGGGAGTGACTGACAAGGATGCACGGGAGTACTA
CGCAGTGCCCATCCTGGTCAGCGGTATTGCCAGTGCAGCTTATCTGTCAATGTTCTTTGGTATCGGCCTC
ACAGAGGTGCCAGTCGGTGGAGAGATGCTGGACATCTACTACGCAAGATACGCACACTGGCTGTTCAGCA
CACCACTGCTGCTGCTGGACCTGGCACTCCTGGCCAAAGTTGATAGAGTGATCATCGGCACTCTCGTTGG
CGTCGATGCTCTGATGATTGTCACAGGCCTGATAGGAGCACTGTCACATACTGCCATTGCCAGATACTCT
TGGTGGCTGTTCTCAACTATCTGTATGATCGTCGTTCTGTATGTCCTGGCCACTTCTCTGCGGTCAGCCG
CTAAGGAGAGAGGCCCAGAGGTTGCCTCAACCTTCAACATCCTCACCGCACTGGTTCTGGTCCTGTGGAC
TGCTTACCCTATCATCTGGATTATCGGCACCGAGGGTGCCGGAGTTGTGGGCCTGGGAATCGAAACTCTG
CTGTTCATGGTGCTGGACGTCACCTGCAAGGTGGGCTTCGGGTTTATCCTGCTCAGGTCAAGAGCCATTC
TGGGAGATACAGAAGCACCTGAACCTTCAGCTGGAGCTGATACCGGTGCCGCCGACCGCCCGGTAGTAGC
AGTGAGCAAGGCGGCCGCCAAGAGCAGGATCACCAGCGAGGGCGAGTACATCCCCCTGGACCAGATCGAC
ATCAACGTGGTGAGCAAGGGCGAGGAGCTGTTCACCGGGGTGGTGCCCATCCTGGTCGAGCTGGACGGCG
ACGTAAACGGCCACAAGTTCAGCGTGTCCGGCGAGGGCGAGGGCGATGCCACCTACGGCAAGCTGACCCT
GAAGTTCATTTGCACCACCGGCAAGCTGCCCGTGCCCTGGCCCACCCTCGTGACCACCCTGACCTACGGC
GTGCAGTGCTTCAGCCGCTACCCCGACCACATGAAGCAGCACGACTTCTTCAAGTCCGCCATGCCCGAAG
GCTACGTCCAGGAGCGCACCATCTTCTTCAAGGACGACGGCAACTACAAGACCCGCGCCGAGGTGAAGTT
CGAGGGCGACACCCTGGTGAACCGCATCGAGCTGAAGGGCATCGACTTCAAGGAGGACGGCAACATCCTG
GGGCACAAGCTGGAGTACAACTACAACAGCCACAACGTCTATATCATGGCCGACAAGCAGAAGAACGGCA
TCAAGGTGAACTTCAAGATCCGCCACAACATCGAGGACGGCAGCGTGCAGCTCGCCGACCACTACCAGCA
GAACACCCCCATCGGCGACGGCCCCGTGCTGCTGCCCGACAACCACTACCTGAGCACCCAGTCCGCCCTG
AGCAAAGACCCCAACGAGAAGCGCGATCACATGGTCCTGCTGGAGTTCGTGACCGCCGCCGGGATCACTC
TCGGCATGGACGAGCTGTACAAGTTCTGCTACGAGAACGAGGTGTAAGAATTCGATATCAAGCTTATCGA
TAATCAACCTCTGGATTACAAAATTTGTGAAAGATTGACTGGTATTCTTAACTATGTTGCTCCTTTTACG
CTATGTGGATACGCTGCTTTAATGCCTTTGTATCATGCTATTGCTTCCCGTATGGCTTTCATTTTCTCCT
CCTTGTATAAATCCTGGTTGCTGTCTCTTTATGAGGAGTTGTGGCCCGTTGTCAGGCAACGTGGCGTGGT
GTGCACTGTGTTTGCTGACGCAACCCCCACTGGTTGGGGCATTGCCACCACCTGTCAGCTCCTTTCCGGG
ACTTTCGCTTTCCCCCTCCCTATTGCCACGGCGGAACTCATCGCCGCCTGCCTTGCCCGCTGCTGGACAG
GGGCTCGGCTGTTGGGCACTGACAATTCCGTGGTGTTGTCGGGGAAATCATCGTCCTTTCCTTGGCTGCT
CGCCTGTGTTGCCACCTGGATTCTGCGCGGGACGTCCTTCTGCTACGTCCCTTCGGCCCTCAATCCAGCG
GACCTTCCTTCCCGCGGCCTGCTGCCGGCTCTGCGGCCTCTTCCGCGTCTTCGCCTTCGCCCTCAGACGA
GTCGGATCTCCCTTTGGGCCGCCTCCCCGCATCGATACCGTCGACCCGGGCGGCCGCTTCGAGCAGACAT
GATAAGATACATTGATGAGTTTGGACAAACCACAACTAGAATGCAGTGAAAAAAATGCTTTATTTGTGAA
ATTTGTGATGCTATTGCTTTATTTGTAACCATTATAAGCTGCAATAAACAAGTTAACAACAACAATTGCA
TTCATTTTATGTTTCAGGTTCAGGGGGAGATGTGGGAGGTTTTTTAAAGCAAGTAAAACCTCTACAAATG
TGGTAAAATCGATAAGGATCTTCCTAGAGCATGGCTACGTAGATAAGTAGCATGGCGGGTTAATCATTAA
CTACAAGGAACCCCTAGTGATGGAGTTGGCCACTCCCTCTCTGCGCGCTCGCTCGCTCACTGAGGCCGGG
CGACCAAAGGTCGCCCGACGCCCGGGCTTTGCCCGGGCGGCCTCAGTGAGCGAGCGAGCGCGCAGCTGCA
TTAATGAATCGGCCAACGCGCGGGGAGAGGCGGTTTGCGTATTGGGCGCTCTTCCGCTTCCTCGCTCACT
GACTCGCTGCGCTCGGTCGTTCGGCTGCGGCGAGCGGTATCAGCTCACTCAAAGGCGGTAATACGGTTAT
CCACAGAATCAGGGGATAACGCAGGAAAGAACATGTGAGCAAAAGGCCAGCAAAAGGCCAGGAACCGTAA
AAAGGCCGCGTTGCTGGCGTTTTTCCATAGGCTCCGCCCCCCTGACGAGCATCACAAAAATCGACGCTCA
AGTCAGAGGTGGCGAAACCCGACAGGACTATAAAGATACCAGGCGTTTCCCCCTGGAAGCTCCCTCGTGC
GCTCTCCTGTTCCGACCCTGCCGCTTACCGGATACCTGTCCGCCTTTCTCCCTTCGGGAAGCGTGGCGCT
TTCTCATAGCTCACGCTGTAGGTATCTCAGTTCGGTGTAGGTCGTTCGCTCCAAGCTGGGCTGTGTGCAC
GAACCCCCCGTTCAGCCCGACCGCTGCGCCTTATCCGGTAACTATCGTCTTGAGTCCAACCCGGTAAGAC
ACGACTTATCGCCACTGGCAGCAGCCACTGGTAACAGGATTAGCAGAGCGAGGTATGTAGGCGGTGCTAC
AGAGTTCTTGAAGTGGTGGCCTAACTACGGCTACACTAGAAGAACAGTATTTGGTATCTGCGCTCTGCTG
AAGCCAGTTACCTTCGGAAAAAGAGTTGGTAGCTCTTGATCCGGCAAACAAACCACCGCTGGTAGCGGTG
GTTTTTTTGTTTGCAAGCAGCAGATTACGCGCAGAAAAAAAGGATCTCAAGAAGATCCTTTGATCTTTTC
TACGGGGTCTGACGCTCAGTGGAACGAAAACTCACGTTAAGGGATTTTGGTCATGAGATTATCAAAAAGG
ATCTTCACCTAGATCCTTTTAAATTAAAAATGAAGTTTTAAATCAATCTAAAGTATATATGAGTAAACTT
GGTCTGACAGTTACCAATGCTTAATCAGTGAGGCACCTATCTCAGCGATCTGTCTATTTCGTTCATCCAT
AGTTGCCTGACTCCCCGTCGTGTAGATAACTACGATACGGGAGGGCTTACCATCTGGCCCCAGTGCTGCA
ATGATACCGCGAGACCCACGCTCACCGGCTCCAGATTTATCAGCAATAAACCAGCCAGCCGGAAGGGCCG
AGCGCAGAAGTGGTCCTGCAACTTTATCCGCCTCCATCCAGTCTATTAATTGTTGCCGGGAAGCTAGAGT
AAGTAGTTCGCCAGTTAATAGTTTGCGCAACGTTGTTGCCATTGCTACAGGCATCGTGGTGTCACGCTCG
TCGTTTGGTATGGCTTCATTCAGCTCCGGTTCCCAACGATCAAGGCGAGTTACATGATCCCCCATGTTGT
GCAAAAAAGCGGTTAGCTCCTTCGGTCCTCCGATCGTTGTCAGAAGTAAGTTGGCCGCAGTGTTATCACT
CATGGTTATGGCAGCACTGCATAATTCTCTTACTGTCATGCCATCCGTAAGATGCTTTTCTGTGACTGGT
GAGTACTCAACCAAGTCATTCTGAGAATAGTGTATGCGGCGACCGAGTTGCTCTTGCCCGGCGTCAATAC
GGGATAATACCGCGCCACATAGCAGAACTTTAAAAGTGCTCATCATTGGAAAACGTTCTTCGGGGCGAAA
ACTCTCAAGGATCTTACCGCTGTTGAGATCCAGTTCGATGTAACCCACTCGTGCACCCAACTGATCTTCA
GCATCTTTTACTTTCACCAGCGTTTCTGGGTGAGCAAAAACAGGAAGGCAAAATGCCGCAAAAAAGGGAA
TAAGGGCGACACGGAAATGTTGAATACTCATACTCTTCCTTTTTCAATATTATTGAAGCATTTATCAGGG
TTATTGTCTCATGAGCGGATACATATTTGAATGTATTTAGAAAAATAAACAAATAGGGGTTCCGCGCACA
TTTCCCCGAAAAGTGCCACCTAAATTGTAAGCGTTAATATTTTGTTAAAATTCGCGTTAAATTTTTGTTA
AATCAGCTCATTTTTTAACCAATAGGCCGAAATCGGCAAAATCCCTTATAAATCAAAAGAATAGACCGAG
ATAGGGT
[37 nt withheld, positions 5958-5994]
AAAGAACGTGGACTCCAACGTCAAAGG
[49 nt withheld, positions 6022-6070]
T
[91 nt withheld, positions 6072-6162]
G
[124 nt withheld, positions 6164-6287]
CCCATTCGCCATTCAGGCTGCGCAACTGTTGGGAAGG
